Addgene plasmid #243933: pUPD3_PARTPRM_J23103
Purpose: GoldenBraid2.0 Constitutive promoter, lacking ribosome binding site.
Depositing lab: Christophe Herman. Depositing organization: Baylor College of Medicine. Publication: GoldenBraid2.0 E. coli: a comprehensive and characterized toolkit for enterics. Cooke MB, Welch KT, Ramirez LD, Wen AX, Marciano DC, Herman C. Synth Biol (Oxf). 2025 Aug 14;10(1):ysaf015. doi: 10.1093/synbio/ysaf015. eCollection 2025. PubMed 40927394.
Backbone
  Vector backbone: pUPD3
  Vector type: Bacterial Expression
Growth in bacteria
  Bacterial resistance: Chloramphenicol, 25 μg/mL
  Growth temperature: 37°C
  Growth strain: DH5alpha
  Copy number: High Copy
Gene/Insert
  Gene/Insert name: J23103
  Species: Synthetic
  Insert size (bp): 36
  Cloning method: Golden Gate
Terms and licenses: Academic/Nonprofit Terms; Industry Terms: Not Available to Industry
How to cite: pUPD3_PARTPRM_J23103 was a gift from Christophe Herman (Addgene plasmid # 243933 ; http://n2t.net/addgene:243933 ; RRID:Addgene_243933)
