[The description below was written by a language model from this plasmid's Addgene catalogue record and pLannotate feature annotations shown in this document.]
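Description:
pUPD3_PARTPRM_J23103 is a GoldenBraid2.0 part-domestication plasmid that stores a single basic DNA part, the synthetic constitutive bacterial promoter J23103, in the pUPD3 entry vector. It belongs to a GoldenBraid2.0 toolkit adapted for E. coli and other enteric bacteria. The plasmid is small (about 2.4 kb) and is maintained at high copy in E. coli through a ColE1/pUC-type origin of replication, with selection by chloramphenicol through a cat gene driven by its own cat promoter. An f1 bacteriophage origin is also present, a common backbone remnant that allows single-stranded DNA production with helper phage.

The insert is only 36 bp and was introduced by Golden Gate cloning. The automated annotation does not label it as J23103; instead it reports a partial match to the related J23119 promoter, which is consistent with both belonging to the same Anderson family of synthetic sigma-70 constitutive promoters that differ at a few positions. As catalogued, the part supplies the promoter only and lacks a ribosome binding site, so a separate RBS part must be combined with it and a coding sequence when a transcriptional unit is assembled. Flanking the cloning site are T7 and SP6 phage promoters and a short lacZα fragment. The lacZα fragment is probably left over from a screening cassette replaced by the insert, although the record does not say so. A short tet promoter fragment is also annotated in the backbone.

Although it is listed as a bacterial expression vector, the plasmid carries no expressed payload of its own. It serves as a reusable source of a standardized promoter for Type IIS-based modular assembly. The record does not state the promoter's strength.
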