Features (pLannotate 1.2.2; 9 found; start..end, strand, type, name):
     25..42      -  promoter       J23119(SpeI) promoter (fragment): bacterial promoter (Registry of Standard Biological Parts BBa J23119) modified to end with an SpeI site
     88..106     -  promoter       SP6 promoter: promoter for bacteriophage SP6 RNA polymerase
    253..841     -  rep_origin     ori: high-copy-number ColE1/pMB1/pBR322/pUC origin of replication
    956..1058    +  promoter       cat promoter: promoter of the E. coli cat gene encoding chloramphenicol acetyltransferase
   1059..1715    +  CDS            cat: CAT_ECOLX - Experimental evidence at protein level: Swiss-Prot protein existence level 1. This enzyme is an effector of chloramphenicol resistance in bacteria. From Escherichia coli. This protein is used as a marker in many commonly used cloning vectors, such as pACYC184.
   1803..1820    -  promoter       tet promoter (fragment): E. coli promoter for tetracycline efflux protein gene
   1831..2286    +  rep_origin     f1 ori (sequence partly withheld): f1 bacteriophage origin of replication; arrow indicates direction of (+) strand synthesis
   2305..2326    -  CDS            lacZα (fragment): LacZα fragment of β-galactosidase; lacZ fragment
   2329..2347    +  promoter       T7 promoter: promoter for bacteriophage T7 RNA polymerase
>Addgene plasmid #243933 | pUPD3_PARTPRM_J23103 | addgene full sequence | sequence record 487738 | Addgene NGS Result
GGTCTCGTTTGAGCTAGCATAATCCCTAGGACTGAGCTAGCTATCAGCTCCCGAGACCACTCATCGCCCA
ATCACTAGTGAATTCGTTCTATAGTGTCACCTAAATACCATAGAGCCGTTGGTCATAGCTGTTTCCTGTC
CAGGCATCATGACACGGTTATCCACAGAATCAGGGGATAACGCAGGAAAGAACATGTGAGCAAAAGGCCA
GCAAAAGGCCAGGAACCGTAAAAAGGCCGCGTTGCTGGCGTTTTTCCATAGGCTCCGCCCCCCTGACGAG
CATCACAAAAATCGACGCTCAAGTCAGAGGTGGCGAAACCCGACAGGACTATAAAGATACCAGGCGTTTC
CCCCTGGAAGCTCCCTCGTGCGCTCTCCTGTTCCGACCCTGCCGCTTACCGGATACCTGTCCGCCTTTCT
CCCTTCGGGAAGCGTGGCGCTTTCTCATAGCTCACGCTGTAGGTATCTCAGTTCGGTGTAGGTCGTTCGC
TCCAAGCTGGGCTGTGTGCACGAACCCCCCGTTCAGCCCGACCGCTGCGCCTTATCCGGTAACTATCGTC
TTGAGTCCAACCCGGTAAGACACGACTTATCGCCACTGGCAGCAGCCACTGGTAACAGGATTAGCAGAGC
GAGGTATGTAGGCGGTGCTACAGAGTTCTTGAAGTGGTGGCCTAACTACGGCTACACTAGAAGAACAGTA
TTTGGTATCTGCGCTCTGCTGAAGCCAGTTACCTTCGGAAAAAGAGTTGGTAGCTCTTGATCCGGCAAAC
AAACCACCGCTGGTAGCGGTGGTTTTTTTGTTTGCAAGCAGCAGATTACGCGCAGAAAAAAAGGATCTCA
AGAAGATCCTTTGATCTTTTCTACGGGGTCTGACGCTCAGTGGAACGAAAACTCACGTTAAGGGATTTTG
GTCATGAGATTATCAAAAAGGATCTTCACCTAGATCCTTTTGTGATGATCGGCACGTAAGAGGTTCCAAC
TTTCACCATAATGAAATAAGATCACTACCGGGCGTATTTTTTGAGTTATCGAGATTTTCAGGAGCTAAGG
AAGCTAAAATGGAGAAAAAAATCACTGGATATACCACCGTTGATATATCCCAATGGCATCGTAAAGAACA
TTTTGAGGCATTTCAGTCAGTTGCTCAATGTACCTATAACCAGACCGTTCAGCTGGATATTACGGCCTTT
TTAAAGACCGTAAAGAAAAATAAGCACAAGTTTTATCCGGCCTTTATTCACATTCTTGCCCGCCTGATGA
ATGCTCATCCGGAATTCCGTATGGCAATGAAAGACGGTGAGCTGGTGATATGGGATAGTGTTCACCCTTG
TTACACCGTTTTCCATGAGCAAACTGAAACGTTTTCATCGCTCTGGAGTGAATACCACGACGATTTCCGG
CAGTTTCTACACATATATTCGCAAGATGTGGCGTGTTACGGTGAAAACCTGGCCTATTTCCCTAAAGGGT
TTATTGAGAATATGTTTTTCGTGTCAGCCAATCCCTGGGTGAGTTTCACCAGTTTTGATTTAAACGTGGC
CAATATGGACAACTTCTTCGCCCCCGTTTTCACCATGGGCAAATATTATACGCAAGGCGACAAGGTGCTG
ATGCCGCTGGCGATTCAGGTTCATCATGCCGTTTGTGATGGCTTCCATGTCGGCAGAATGCTTAATGAAT
TACAACAGTACTGCGATGAGTGGCAGGGCGGGGCGTAATTTTTTTAAGGCAGTTATTGGTGCCCTTAAAC
GCCTGGTTGCTACGCCTGAATAAGTGATAATAAGCGGATGAATGGCAGAAATTCGATGATAAGCTGTCAA
ACATGATGT
[125 nt withheld, positions 1830-1954]
C
[91 nt withheld, positions 1956-2046]
AGGGTGATGGTTCACGTAGTGGGCCAGCGCCCTGATAGACGGTTTTTCGCCCTTTGACGTTGGAGTCCAC
GTTCTTT
[37 nt withheld, positions 2124-2160]
ACCCTATCTCGGTCTATTCTTTTGATTTATAAGGGATTTTGCCGATTTCGGCCTATTGGTTAAAAAATGA
GCTGATTTAACAAAAATTTAACGCGAATTTTAACAAAATATTAACGCTTACAATTTTAACATTGTAGAAA
CGCATGTAAAACGACGGCCAGTGAATTGTAATACGACTCACTATAGGGTGAATTCCGCTTAGGACCTTAG
ATATTGATCTCAA
